>Addgene plasmid #43443 | II-TGAA | depositor partial sequence | sequence record 58708 | II-TGAA sequence 426 bps
CGTCTCGCTTAACCCCAGAGCAGGTCGTGGCCATTGCCTCGAATGGAGGGGGCAAACAGGCGTTGGAAAC
CGTACAACGATTGCTGCCGGTGCTGTGCCAAGCGCACGGACTCACCCCAGAGCAGGTCGTGGCAATCGCG
AGCAATAACGGCGGAAAACAGGCTTTGGAAACGGTGCAGAGGCTCCTTCCAGTGCTGTGCCAAGCGCACG
GCCTCACCCCAGAGCAGGTCGTGGCAATCGCCTCCAACATTGGCGGGAAACAGGCACTCGAGACTGTCCA
GCGCCTGCTTCCCGTGCTGTGCCAAGCGCACGGATTAACCCCAGAGCAGGTCGTGGCAATCGCCTCCAAC
ATTGGCGGGAAACAGGCACTCGAGACTGTCCAGCGCCTGCTTCCCGTGCTGTGCCAAGCGCACGGGCTCA
GAGACG
