>Addgene plasmid #43443 | II-TGAA | addgene partial sequence | sequence record 61353 | M13-F20 5'-TGTAAAACGACGGCCAGT-3'
GGCGAATTGGGCCCTCTAGATGCATGCTCGAGCGGCCGCCAGTGTGATGGATATCTGCAGAATTCGCCCT
TAGTATCTTTCCTGTGCCCACGTCTCTGAGCCCGTGCGCTTGGCACAGCACGGGAAGCAGGCGCTGGACA
GTCTCGAGTGCCTGTTTCCCGCCAATGTTGGAGGCGATTGCCACGACCTGCTCTGGGGTTAATCCGTGCG
CTTGGCACAGCACGGGAAGCAGGCGCTGGACAGTCTCGAGTGCCTGTTTCCCGCCAATGTTGGAGGCGAT
TGCCACGACCTGCTCTGGGGTGAGGCCGTGCGCTTGGCACAGCACTGGAAGGAGCCTCTGCACCGTTTCC
AAAGCCTGTTTTCCGCCGTTATTGCTCGCGATTGCCACGACCTGCTCTGGGGTGAGTCCGTGCGCTTGGC
ACAGCACCGGCAGCAATCGTTGTACGGTTTCCAACGCCTGTTTGCCCCCTCCATTCGAGGCAATGGCCAC
GACCTGCTCTGGGGTTAAGCGAGACGCGCTAGGACGGCATCTATATAAGGGCGAATTCCAGCACACTGGC
GGCCGTTACTAGTGGATCCGAGCTCGGTACCAAGCTTGGCGTAATCATGGTCATAGCTGTTTCCTGTGTG
AAATTGTTATCCGCTCACAATTCCACACAACATACGAGCCGGAAGCATAAAGTGTAAAGCCTGGGGTGCC
TAATGAGTGAGCTAACTCACATTAATTGCGTTGCGCTCACTGCCCGCTTTCCAGTCGGGAAACCTGTCGT
GCCAGCTGCATTAATGAATCGGCCAACGCGCGGGGAGAGGCGGTTTGCGTATTGGGCGCTCTTCCGCTTC
CTCGCTCACTGACTCGCTGCGCTCGGTCGTTCGGCTGCGGCGA
