[The description below was written by a language model from this plasmid's Addgene catalogue record.]
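Description:
II-TGAA is a bacterial cloning plasmid built on the commercial pCRII-TOPO backbone (about 4 kb without insert), into which a 426 bp synthetic fragment was introduced by TOPO cloning. It is a high-copy plasmid maintained in E. coli and carries both ampicillin and kanamycin resistance markers, as is standard for this backbone. The insert lies between the T7 and M13-reverse priming sites of the vector, which are the sites listed for sequence verification. No feature table is provided, so the positions of the replication origin, resistance genes and other backbone elements are not documented here.

The record describes the insert only by its name and as synthetic. It does not state what the fragment encodes, and it lists no promoter, tag or reporter intended for expression, consistent with a storage and cloning vector rather than an expression construct. The plasmid was deposited in connection with a TALEN genome-editing system for generating human stem cell-based disease models. In that context, the name plausibly indicates a pre-assembled block of TALE repeat modules recognising the four-base sequence TGAA, with "II" denoting its position within a modular assembly scheme, and the insert size would be consistent with roughly four TALE repeats. This interpretation is inferred from the name and the associated work and is not stated explicitly in the record. On that reading, the plasmid would serve as a library component from which the repeat block is taken and combined with other blocks to build custom TALE DNA-binding arrays for full-length TALENs, rather than being used directly in mammalian cells.
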