Addgene plasmid #43443: II-TGAA
Depositing lab: Chad Cowan & Kiran Musunuru. Depositing organization: Harvard University. Publication: A TALEN Genome-Editing System for Generating Human Stem Cell-Based Disease Models. Ding Q, Lee YK, Schaefer EA, Peters DT, Veres A, Kim K, Kuperwasser N, Motola DL, Meissner TB, Hendriks WT, Trevisan M, Gupta RM, Moisan A, Banks E, Friesen M, Schinzel RT, Xia F, Tang A, Xia Y, Figueroa E, Wann A, Ahfeldt T, Daheron L, Zhang F, Rubin LL, Peng LF, Chung RT, Musunuru K, Cowan CA. Cell Stem Cell. 2012 Dec 12. pii: S1934-5909(12)00645-5. doi: 10.1016/j.stem.2012.11.011. PubMed 23246482.
Backbone
  Vector backbone: pCRII-TOPO
  Backbone manufacturer: Invitrogen
  Backbone size w/o insert (bp): 3973
  Vector type: Bacterial Cloning
Growth in bacteria
  Bacterial resistance: Ampicillin and Kanamycin, 100 & 50 μg/mL
  Growth temperature: 37°C
  Growth strain: Top10
  Copy number: High Copy
Gene/Insert
  Gene/Insert name: II-TGAA
  Species: Synthetic
  Insert size (bp): 426
  Cloning method: TOPO Cloning
  Sequencing primers: 5′ T7; 3′ M13-rev
Terms and licenses: Academic/Nonprofit Terms; Industry Terms: Not Available to Industry
How to cite: II-TGAA was a gift from Chad Cowan & Kiran Musunuru (Addgene plasmid # 43443 ; http://n2t.net/addgene:43443 ; RRID:Addgene_43443)
